>Addgene plasmid #103049 | pCAGGS_NP_EBOV | depositor full sequence | sequence record 197238 | pCAGGS_NP_EBOV sequence 7132 bps
GTCGACATTGATTATTGACTAGTTATTAATAGTAATCAATTACGGGGTCATTAGTTCATAGCCCATATAT
GGAGTTCCGCGTTACATAACTTACGGTAAATGGCCCGCCTGGCTGACCGCCCAACGACCCCCGCCCATTG
ACGTCAATAATGACGTATGTTCCCATAGTAACGCCAATAGGGACTTTCCATTGACGTCAATGGGTGGACT
ATTTACGGTAAACTGCCCACTTGGCAGTACATCAAGTGTATCATATGCCAAGTACGCCCCCTATTGACGT
CAATGACGGTAAATGGCCCGCCTGGCATTATGCCCAGTACATGACCTTATGGGACTTTCCTACTTGGCAG
TACATCTACGTATTAGTCATCGCTATTACCATGGGTCGAGGTGAGCCCCACGTTCTGCTTCACTCTCCCC
ATCTCCCCCCCCTCCCCACCCCCAATTTTGTATTTATTTATTTTTTAATTATTTTGTGCAGCGATGGGGG
CGGGGGGGGGGGGGGCGCGCGCCAGGCGGGGCGGGGCGGGGCGAGGGGCGGGGCGGGGCGAGGCGGAGAG
GTGCGGCGGCAGCCAATCAGAGCGGCGCGCTCCGAAAGTTTCCTTTTATGGCGAGGCGGCGGCGGCGGCG
GCCCTATAAAAAGCGAAGCGCGCGGCGGGCGGGAGTCGCTGCGTTGCCTTCGCCCCGTGCCCCGCTCCGC
GCCGCCTCGCGCCGCCCGCCCCGGCTCTGACTGACCGCGTTACTCCCACAGGTGAGCGGGCGGGACGGCC
CTTCTCCTCCGGGCTGTAATTAGCGCTTGGTTTAATGACGGCTCGTTTCTTTTCTGTGGCTGCGTGAAAG
CCTTAAAGGGCTCCGGGAGGGCCCTTTGTGCGGGGGGGAGCGGCTCGGGGGGTGCGTGCGTGTGTGTGTG
CGTGGGGAGCGCCGCGTGCGGCCCGCGCTGCCCGGCGGCTGTGAGCGCTGCGGGCGCGGCGCGGGGCTTT
GTGCGCTCCGCGTGTGCGCGAGGGGAGCGCGGCCGGGGGCGGTGCCCCGCGGTGCGGGGGGGCTGCGAGG
GGAACAAAGGCTGCGTGCGGGGTGTGTGCGTGGGGGGGTGAGCAGGGGGTGTGGGCGCGGCGGTCGGGCT
GTAACCCCCCCCTGCACCCCCCTCCCCGAGTTGCTGAGCACGGCCCGGCTTCGGGTGCGGGGCTCCGTGC
GGGGCGTGGCGCGGGGCTCGCCGTGCCGGGCGGGGGGTGGCGGCAGGTGGGGGTGCCGGGCGGGGCGGGG
CCGCCTCGGGCCGGGGAGGGCTCGGGGGAGGGGCGCGGCGGCCCCGGAGCGCCGGCGGCTGTCGAGGCGC
GGCGAGCCGCAGCCATTGCCTTTTATGGTAATCGTGCGAGAGGGCGCAAGGGACTTCCTTTGTCCCAAAT
CTGTGCGGAGCCGAAATCTGGGAGGCGCCGCCGCACCCCCTCTAGCGGGCGCGGGGCGAAGCGGTGCGGC
GCCGGCAGGAAGGAAATGGGCGGGGAGGGCCTTCGTGCGTCGCCGCGCCGCCGTCCCCTTCTCCCTCTCC
AGCCTCGGGGCTGTCCGCGGGGGGACGGCTGCCTTCGGGGGGGACGGGGCAGGGCGGGGTTCGGCTTCTG
GCGTGTGACCGGCAGCTCTAGAGCCTCTGCTAACCATGTTCATGCCTTCTTCTTTTTCCTACAGCTCCTG
GGCAACGTGCTGGTTATTGTGCTGTCTCATCATTTTGGCAAAGAATTCCTCGAGGGTACCCCCGGGGCGG
CCGCGAGCTCACTAGTGGATCCACAAAATTCCGAGTATGGATTCTCGTCCTCAGAAAATCTGGATGGCGC
CGAGTCTCACTGAATCTGACATGGATTACCACAAGATCTTGACAGCAGGTCTGTCCGTTCAACAGGGGAT
TGTTCGGCAAAGAGTCATCCCAGTGTATCAAGTAAACAATCTTGAAGAAATTTGCCAACTTATCATACAG
GCCTTTGAAGCAGGTGTTGATTTTCAAGAGAGTGCGGACAGTTTCCTTCTCATGCTTTGTCTTCATCATG
CGTACCAGGGAGATTACAAACTTTTCTTGGAAAGTGGCGCAGTCAAGTATTTGGAAGGGCACGGGTTCCG
TTTTGAAGTCAAGAAGCGTGATGGAGTGAAGCGCCTTGAGGAATTGCTGCCAGCAGTATCTAGTGGAAAA
AACATTAAGAGAACACTTGCTGCCATGCCGGAAGAGGAGACAACTGAAGCTAATGCCGGTCAGTTTCTCT
CCTTCGCAAGTCTATTCCTTCCGAAATTGGTAGTAGGAGAAAAGGCTTGCCTTGAGAAGGTTCAAAGGCA
AATTCAAGTACATGCAGAGCAAGGACTGATACAATATCCAACAGCTTGGCAATCAGTAGGACACATGATG
GTGATTTTCCGTTTGATGCGAACAAATTTTCTGATCAAATTTCTCCTAATACACCAAGGGATGCACATGG
TTGCCGGGCATGATGCCAACGATGCTGTGATTTCAAATTCAGTGGCTCAAGCTCGTTTTTCAGGCTTATT
GATTGTCAAAACAGTACTTGATCATATCCTACAAAAGACAGAACGAGGAGTTCGTCTCCATCCTCTTGCA
AGGACCGCCAAGGTAAAAAATGAGGTGAACTCCTTTAAGGCTGCACTCAGCTCCCTGGCCAAGCATGGAG
AGTATGCTCCTTTCGCCCGACTTTTGAACCTTTCTGGAGTAAATAATCTTGAGCATGGTCTTTTCCCTCA
ACTATCGGCAATTGCACTCGGAGTCGCCACAGCACACGGGAGTACCCTCGCAGGAGTAAATGTTGGAGAA
CAGTATCAACAACTCAGAGAGGCTGCCACTGAGGCTGAGAAGCAACTCCAACAATATGCAGAGTCTCGCG
AACTTGACCATCTTGGACTTGATGATCAGGAAAAGAAAATTCTTATGAACTTCCATCAGAAAAAGAACGA
AATCAGCTTCCAGCAAACAAACGCTATGGTAACTCTAAGAAAAGAGCGCCTGGCCAAGCTGACAGAAGCT
ATCACTGCTGCGTCACTGCCCAAAACAAGTGGACATTACGATGATGATGACGACATTCCCTTTCCAGGAC
CCATCAATGATGACGACAATCCTGGCCATCAAGATGATGATCCGACTGACTCACAGGATACGACCATTCC
CGATGTGGTGGTTGATCCCGATGATGGAAGCTACGGCGAATACCAGAGTTACTCGGAAAACGGCATGAAT
GCACCAGATGACTTGGTCCTATTCGATCTAGACGAGGACGACGAGGACACTAAGCCAGTGCCTAATAGAT
CGACCAAGGGTGGACAACAGAAGAACAGTCAAAAGGGCCAGCATATAGAGGGCAGACAGACACAATCCAG
GCCAATTCAAAATGTCCCAGGCCCTCACAGAACAATCCACCACGCCAGTGCGCCACTCACGGACAATGAC
AGAAGAAATGAACCCTCCGGCTCAACCAGCCCTCGCATGCTGACACCAATTAACGAAGAGGCAGACCCAC
TGGACGATGCCGACGACGAGACGTCTAGCCTTCCGCCCTTGGAGTCAGATGATGAAGAGCAGGACAGGGA
CGGAACTTCCAACCGCACACCCACTGTCGCCCCACCGGCTCCCGTATACAGAGATCACTCTGAAAAGAAA
GAACTCCCGCAAGACGAGCAACAAGATCAGGACCACACTCAAGAGGCCAGGAACCAGGACAGTGACAACA
CCCAGTCA
[285 nt withheld, positions 3719-4003]
TGAATGAGCATGGAACAATGGGATGATTCAACCGACAAATAGCTAACATTAAGTAGTCAAGGAACGAAAA
CAGGAAGAATTTTTGATGTCTAAGGTGTGAATTATTATCACAATAAAAGTGATTCTTATTTTTGAATTTA
AAGCTAGCAGATCTTTTTCCCTCTGCCAAAAATTATGGGGACATCATGAAGCCCCTTGAGCATCTGACTT
CTGGCTAATAAAGGAAATTTATTTTCATTGCAATAGTGTGTTGGAATTTTTTGTGTCTCTCACTCGGAAG
GACATATGGGAGGGCAAATCATTTAAAACATCAGAATGAGTATTTGGTTTAGAGTTTGGCAACATATGCC
CATATGCTGGCTGCCATGAACAAAGGTGGCTATAAAGAGGTCATCAGTATATGAAACAGCCCCCTGCTGT
CCATTCCTTATTCCATAGAAAAGCCTTGACTTGAGGTTAGATTTTTTTTATATTTTGTTTTGTGTTATTT
TTTTCTTTAACATCCCTAAAATTTTCCTTACATGTTTTACTAGCCAGATTTTTCCTCCTCTCCTGACTAC
TCCCAGTCATAGCTGTCCCTCTTCTCTTATGAAGATCCCTCGACCTGCAGCCCAAGCTTGGCGTAATCAT
GGTCATAGCTGTTTCCTGTGTGAAATTGTTATCCGCTCACAATTCCACACAACATACGAGCCGGAAGCAT
AAAGTGTAAAGCCTGGGGTGCCTAATGAGTGAGCTAACTCACATTAATTGCGTTGCGCTCACTGCCCGCT
TTCCAGTCGGGAAACCTGTCGTGCCAGCGGATCCGCATCTCAATTAGTCAGCAACCATAGTCCCGCCCCT
AACTCCGCCCATCCCGCCCCTAACTCCGCCCAGTTCCGCCCATTCTCCGCCCCATGGCTGACTAATTTTT
TTTATTTATGCAGAGGCCGAGGCCGCCTCGGCCTCTGAGCTATTCCAGAAGTAGTGAGGAGGCTTTTTTG
GAGGCCTAGGCTTTTGCAAAAAGCTAACTTGTTTATTGCAGCTTATAATGGTTACAAATAAAGCAATAGC
ATCACAAATTTCACAAATAAAGCATTTTTTTCACTGCATTCTAGTTGTGGTTTGTCCAAACTCATCAATG
TATCTTATCATGTCTGGATCCGCTGCATTAATGAATCGGCCAACGCGCGGGGAGAGGCGGTTTGCGTATT
GGGCGCTCTTCCGCTTCCTCGCTCACTGACTCGCTGCGCTCGGTCGTTCGGCTGCGGCGAGCGGTATCAG
CTCACTCAAAGGCGGTAATACGGTTATCCACAGAATCAGGGGATAACGCAGGAAAGAACATGTGAGCAAA
AGGCCAGCAAAAGGCCAGGAACCGTAAAAAGGCCGCGTTGCTGGCGTTTTTCCATAGGCTCCGCCCCCCT
GACGAGCATCACAAAAATCGACGCTCAAGTCAGAGGTGGCGAAACCCGACAGGACTATAAAGATACCAGG
CGTTTCCCCCTGGAAGCTCCCTCGTGCGCTCTCCTGTTCCGACCCTGCCGCTTACCGGATACCTGTCCGC
CTTTCTCCCTTCGGGAAGCGTGGCGCTTTCTCAATGCTCACGCTGTAGGTATCTCAGTTCGGTGTAGGTC
GTTCGCTCCAAGCTGGGCTGTGTGCACGAACCCCCCGTTCAGCCCGACCGCTGCGCCTTATCCGGTAACT
ATCGTCTTGAGTCCAACCCGGTAAGACACGACTTATCGCCACTGGCAGCAGCCACTGGTAACAGGATTAG
CAGAGCGAGGTATGTAGGCGGTGCTACAGAGTTCTTGAAGTGGTGGCCTAACTACGGCTACACTAGAAGG
ACAGTATTTGGTATCTGCGCTCTGCTGAAGCCAGTTACCTTCGGAAAAAGAGTTGGTAGCTCTTGATCCG
GCAAACAAACCACCGCTGGTAGCGGTGGTTTTTTTGTTTGCAAGCAGCAGATTACGCGCAGAAAAAAAGG
ATCTCAAGAAGATCCTTTGATCTTTTCTACGGGGTCTGACGCTCAGTGGAACGAAAACTCACGTTAAGGG
ATTTTGGTCATGAGATTATCAAAAAGGATCTTCACCTAGATCCTTTTAAATTAAAAATGAAGTTTTAAAT
CAATCTAAAGTATATATGAGTAAACTTGGTCTGACAGTTACCAATGCTTAATCAGTGAGGCACCTATCTC
AGCGATCTGTCTATTTCGTTCATCCATAGTTGCCTGACTCCCCGTCGTGTAGATAACTACGATACGGGAG
GGCTTACCATCTGGCCCCAGTGCTGCAATGATACCGCGAGACCCACGCTCACCGGCTCCAGATTTATCAG
CAATAAACCAGCCAGCCGGAAGGGCCGAGCGCAGAAGTGGTCCTGCAACTTTATCCGCCTCCATCCAGTC
TATTAATTGTTGCCGGGAAGCTAGAGTAAGTAGTTCGCCAGTTAATAGTTTGCGCAACGTTGTTGCCATT
GCTACAGGCATCGTGGTGTCACGCTCGTCGTTTGGTATGGCTTCATTCAGCTCCGGTTCCCAACGATCAA
GGCGAGTTACATGATCCCCCATGTTGTGCAAAAAAGCGGTTAGCTCCTTCGGTCCTCCGATCGTTGTCAG
AAGTAAGTTGGCCGCAGTGTTATCACTCATGGTTATGGCAGCACTGCATAATTCTCTTACTGTCATGCCA
TCCGTAAGATGCTTTTCTGTGACTGGTGAGTACTCAACCAAGTCATTCTGAGAATAGTGTATGCGGCGAC
CGAGTTGCTCTTGCCCGGCGTCAATACGGGATAATACCGCGCCACATAGCAGAACTTTAAAAGTGCTCAT
CATTGGAAAACGTTCTTCGGGGCGAAAACTCTCAAGGATCTTACCGCTGTTGAGATCCAGTTCGATGTAA
CCCACTCGTGCACCCAACTGATCTTCAGCATCTTTTACTTTCACCAGCGTTTCTGGGTGAGCAAAAACAG
GAAGGCAAAATGCCGCAAAAAAGGGAATAAGGGCGACACGGAAATGTTGAATACTCATACTCTTCCTTTT
TCAATATTATTGAAGCATTTATCAGGGTTATTGTCTCATGAGCGGATACATATTTGAATGTATTTAGAAA
AATAAACAAATAGGGGTTCCGCGCACATTTCCCCGAAAAGTGCCACCTG
Features (pLannotate 1.2.2; 17 found; start..end, strand, type, name):
      4..383     +  enhancer       CMV enhancer: human cytomegalovirus immediate early enhancer
    386..661     +  promoter       chicken β-actin promoter: No description available
    662..1674    +  intron         chimeric intron: chimera between introns from chicken β-actin and rabbit β-globin
   1672..1758    +  CDS            HBB (fragment): HBB_LEPEU - Experimental evidence at protein level: Swiss-Prot protein existence level 1. Involved in oxygen transport from the lung to the various peripheral tissues. From Lepus europaeus (European hare).
   1787..4003    +  CDS            NP (sequence partly withheld): NCAP_EBOZM - Experimental evidence at protein level: Swiss-Prot protein existence level 1. Oligomerizes into helical capsid to encapsidate the viral genome, protecting it from nucleases and the cellular innate immune response (PubMed:26119732, PubMed:25865894, PubMed:30333622, PubMed:16719918). VP35 binds to and stabilizes monomeric NP, keeping it soluble (PubMed:26119732, PubMed:25865894). Upon virus replication, NP is recruited to bind cooperatively viral genomic RNA and VP35 is released (PubMed:29144446). The encapsidated genomic RNA is termed the nucleocapsid and serves as template for tra
   4220..4275    +  polyA_signal   β-globin poly(A) signal: rabbit β-globin polyadenylation signal (Gil and Proudfoot, 1987)
   4659..4675    -  protein_bind   lac operator: The lac repressor binds to the lac operator to inhibit transcription in E. coli. This inhibition can be relieved by adding lactose or isopropyl-β-D-thiogalactopyranoside (IPTG). lac repressor encoded by lacI
   4683..4713    -  promoter       lac promoter: promoter for the E. coli lac operon
   4728..4749    -  protein_bind   CAP binding site: CAP binding activates transcription in the presence of cAMP. E. coli catabolite activator protein
   4762..4801    -  CDS            lacI (fragment): lac repressor; lacI; The lac repressor binds to the lac operator to inhibit transcription in E. coli. This inhibition can be relieved by adding lactose or isopropyl-β-D-thiogalactopyranoside (IPTG).
   4808..4830    +  promoter       SV40 promoter (fragment): SV40 enhancer and early promoter
   4854..4989    +  rep_origin     SV40 ori: SV40 origin of replication
   5009..5143    +  polyA_signal   SV40 poly(A) signal: SV40 polyadenylation signal
   5145..5199    -  CDS            lacI (fragment): lac repressor; lacI; The lac repressor binds to the lac operator to inhibit transcription in E. coli. This inhibition can be relieved by adding lactose or isopropyl-β-D-thiogalactopyranoside (IPTG).
   5382..5970    -  rep_origin     ori: high-copy-number ColE1/pMB1/pBR322/pUC origin of replication
   6141..7001    -  CDS            AmpR: β-lactamase; bla; confers resistance to ampicillin, carbenicillin, and related antibiotics
   7002..7106    -  promoter       AmpR promoter: bla
