[The description below was written by a language model from this plasmid's Addgene catalogue record and pLannotate feature annotations shown in this document.]
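Description:
pCAGGS_NP_EBOV is a 7,132 bp mammalian expression plasmid built on a pCAGGS backbone that was modified to carry additional multiple cloning sites. It is propagated in E. coli as a high-copy plasmid through a ColE1/pUC-type origin and is selected with ampicillin via the β-lactamase gene and its native promoter. The backbone also retains remnants of lac regulatory sequences (lac promoter, operator, CAP site and short lacI fragments), which have no role in the mammalian expression cassette. An SV40 origin of replication with an adjacent SV40 poly(A) signal is also present; this origin can support episomal amplification in cells that express SV40 large T antigen.

The payload is the nucleoprotein (NP) gene of Zaire ebolavirus, Mayinga isolate, inserted between SacI and NheI sites and carrying a silent T-to-C change at position 928 of the gene. Expression is driven by the composite CAG promoter, annotated here as the CMV immediate-early enhancer, the chicken β-actin promoter and a chimeric chicken β-actin/rabbit β-globin intron. A short annotated β-globin coding fragment at the intron boundary is most likely residual globin exon sequence of this cassette. Transcripts are terminated by the rabbit β-globin polyadenylation signal. No epitope tag or reporter is annotated.

NP oligomerises to encapsidate viral RNA into the helical nucleocapsid that serves as the template for viral RNA synthesis. The associated publication describes an RNA polymerase II-driven Ebola virus minigenome system for antiviral drug screening, so this plasmid presumably supplies NP in trans as a support plasmid in such assays.
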