Addgene plasmid #103049: pCAGGS_NP_EBOV
Purpose: Encodes Ebola virus NP gene (Zaire ebolavirus, Mayinga) under control of the CAG promoter
Depositing lab: Elke Mühlberger. Publication: An RNA polymerase II-driven Ebola virus minigenome system as an advanced tool for antiviral drug screening. Nelson EV, Pacheco JR, Hume AJ, Cressey TN, Deflube LR, Ruedas JB, Connor JH, Ebihara H, Muhlberger E. Antiviral Res. 2017 Aug 12;146:21-27. doi: 10.1016/j.antiviral.2017.08.005. PubMed 28807685.
Backbone
  Vector backbone: pCAGGs
  Total vector size (bp): 7132
  Modifications to backbone: pCAGGS containing additonal multiple cloning sites
  Vector type: Mammalian Expression
Growth in bacteria
  Bacterial resistance: Ampicillin, 100 μg/mL
  Growth temperature: 37°C
  Growth strain: DH5alpha
  Copy number: High Copy
Gene/Insert
  Gene/Insert name: NP gene of Ebola virus (alt name: nucleoprotein gene of Ebola virus)
  Species: Zaire ebolavirus, Mayinga
  Mutation: silent mutation (T to C) at position 928 of NP gene
  Entrez Gene: NP (a.k.a. ZEBOVgp1)
  Promoter: CAG
  Cloning method: Restriction Enzyme; 5′ cloning site Sac 1 (unknown if destroyed); 3′ cloning site Nhe 1 (unknown if destroyed)
  Sequencing primers: 5′ CAG-F GCAACGTGCTGGTTATTGTG
Terms and licenses: Academic/Nonprofit Terms; Industry Terms: Not Available to Industry
How to cite: pCAGGS_NP_EBOV was a gift from Elke Mühlberger (Addgene plasmid # 103049 ; http://n2t.net/addgene:103049 ; RRID:Addgene_103049)
