>Addgene plasmid #103049 | pCAGGS_NP_EBOV | addgene partial sequence | sequence record 200884 | Addgene Partial NGS Result
GACATTGATTATTGACTAGTTATTAATAGTAATCAATTACGGGGTCATTAGTTCATAGCCCATATATGGA
GTTCCGCGTTACATAACTTACGGTAAATGGCCCGCCTGGCTGACCGCCCAACGACCCCCGCCCATTGACG
TCAATAATGACGTATGTTCCCATAGTAACGCCAATAGGGACTTTCCATTGACGTCAATGGGTGGAGTATT
TACGGTAAACTGCCCACTTGGCAGTACATCAAGTGTATCATATGCCAAGTACGCCCCCTATTGACGTCAA
TGACGGTAAATGGCCCGCCTGGCATTATGCCCAGTACATGACCTTATGGGACTTTCCTACTTGGCAGTAC
ATCTACGTATTAGTCATCGCTATTACCATGGTCGAGGTGAGCCCCACGTTCTGCTTCACTCTCCCCATCT
CCCCCCCCTCCCCACCCCCAATTTTGTATTTATTTATTTTTTAATTATTTTGTGCAGCGATGGGGGCGGG
GGGGGGGGGGCTCGGGGGAGGGGCGCGGCGGCCCCCGGAGCGCCGGCGGCTGTCGAGGCGCGGCGAGCCG
CAGCCATTGCCTTTTATGGTAATCGTGCGAGAGGGCGCAGGGACTTCCTTTGTCCCAAATCTGTGCGGAG
CCGAAATCTGGGAGGCGCCGCCGCACCCCCTCTAGCGGGCGCGGGGCGAAGCGGTGCGGCGCCGGCAGGA
AGGAAATGGGCGGGGAGGGCCTTCGTGCGTCGCCGCGCCGCCGTCCCCTTCTCCCTCTCCAGCCTCGGGG
CTGTCCGCGGGGGGACGGCTGCCTTCGGGGGGGACGGGGCAGGGCGGGGTTCGGCTTCTGGCGTGTGACC
GGCGGCTCTAGAGCCTCTGCTAACCATGTTCATGCCTTCTTCTTTTTCCTACAGCTCCTGGGCAACGTGC
TGGTTATTGTGCTGTCTCATCATTTTGGCAAAGAATTCCTCGAGGGTACCCCCGGGGCGGCCGCGAGCTC
ACTAGTGGATCCACAAAATTCCGAGTATGGATTCTCGTCCTCAGAAAATCTGGATGGCGCCGAGTCTCAC
TGAATCTGACATGGATTACCACAAGATCTTGACAGCAGGTCTGTCCGTTCAACAGGGGATTGTTCGGCAA
AGAGTCATCCCAGTGTATCAAGTAAACAATCTTGAAGAAATTTGCCAACTTATCATACAGGCCTTTGAAG
CAGGTGTTGATTTTCAAGAGAGTGCGGACAGTTTCCTTCTCATGCTTTGTCTTCATCATGCGTACCAGGG
AGATTACAAACTTTTCTTGGAAAGTGGCGCAGTCAAGTATTTGGAAGGGCACGGGTTCCGTTTTGAAGTC
AAGAAGCGTGATGGAGTGAAGCGCCTTGAGGAATTGCTGCCAGCAGTATCTAGTGGAAAAAACATTAAGA
GAACACTTGCTGCCATGCCGGAAGAGGAGACAACTGAAGCTAATGCCGGTCAGTTTCTCTCCTTCGCAAG
TCTATTCCTTCCGAAATTGGTAGTAGGAGAAAAGGCTTGCCTTGAGAAGGTTCAAAGGCAAATTCAAGTA
CATGCAGAGCAAGGACTGATACAATATCCAACAGCTTGGCAATCAGTAGGACACATGATGGTGATTTTCC
GTTTGATGCGAACAAATTTTCTGATCAAATTTCTCCTAATACACCAAGGGATGCACATGGTTGCCGGGCA
TGATGCCAACGATGCTGTGATTTCAAATTCAGTGGCTCAAGCTCGTTTTTCAGGCTTATTGATTGTCAAA
ACAGTACTTGATCATATCCTACAAAAGACAGAACGAGGAGTTCGTCTCCATCCTCTTGCAAGGACCGCCA
AGGTAAAAAATGAGGTGAACTCCTTTAAGGCTGCACTCAGCTCCCTGGCCAAGCATGGAGAGTATGCTCC
TTTCGCCCGACTTTTGAACCTTTCTGGAGTAAATAATCTTGAGCATGGTCTTTTCCCTCAACTATCGGCA
ATTGCACTCGGAGTCGCCACAGCACACGGGAGTACCCTCGCAGGAGTAAATGTTGGAGAACAGTATCAAC
AACTCAGAGAGGCTGCCACTGAGGCTGAGAAGCAACTCCAACAATATGCAGAGTCTCGCGAACTTGACCA
TCTTGGACTTGATGATCAGGAAAAGAAAATTCTTATGAACTTCCATCAGAAAAAGAACGAAATCAGCTTC
CAGCAAACAAACGCTATGGTAACTCTAAGAAAAGAGCGCCTGGCCAAGCTGACAGAAGCTATCACTGCTG
CGTCACTGCCCAAAACAAGTGGACATTACGATGATGATGACGACATTCCCTTTCCAGGACCCATCAATGA
TGACGACAATCCTGGCCATCAAGATGATGATCCGACTGACTCACAGGATACGACCATTCCCGATGTGGTG
GTTGATCCCGATGATGGAAGCTACGGCGAATACCAGAGTTACTCGGAAAACGGCATGAATGCACCAGATG
ACTTGGTCCTATTCGATCTAGACGAGGACGACGAGGACACTAAGCCAGTGCCTAATAGATCGACCAAGGG
TGGACAACAGAAGAACAGTCAAAAGGGCCAGCATATAGAGGGCAGACAGACACAATCCAGGCCAATTCAA
AATGTCCCAGGCCCTCACAGAACAATCCACCACGCCAGTGCGCCACTCACGGACAATGACAGAAGAAATG
AACCCTCCGGCTCAACCAGCCCTCGCATGCTGACACCAATTAACGAAGAGGCAGACCCACTGGACGATGC
CGACGACGAGACGTCTAGCCTTCCGCCCTTGGAGTCAGATGATGAAGAGCAGGACAGGGACGGAACTTCC
AACCGCACACCCACTGTCGCCCCACCGGCTCCCGTATACAGAGATCACTCTGAAAAGAAAGAACTCCCGC
AAGACGAGCAACAAGATCAGGACCACACTCAAGAGGCCAGGAACCAGGACAGTGACAACACCCAGTCA
[285 nt withheld, positions 2939-3223]
TGAATGAGCATGGAACAATGGGATGATTCAACCGACAAATAGCTAACATTAAGTAGTCAAGGAACGAAAA
CAGGAAGAATTTTTGATGTCTAAGGTGTGAATTATTATCACAATAAAAGTGATTCTTATTTTTGAATTTA
AAGCTAGCAGATCTTTTTCCCTCTGCCAAAAATTATGGGGACATCATGAAGCCCCTTGAGCATCTGACTT
CTGGCTAATAAAGGAAATTTATTTTCATTGCAATAGTGTGTTGGAATTTTTTGTGTCTCTCACTCGGAAG
GACATATGGGAGGGCAAATCATTTAAAACATCAGAATGAGTATTTGGTTTAGAGTTTGGCAACATATGCC
CATATGCTGGCTGCCATGAACAAAGGTTGGCTATAAAGAGGTCATCAGTATATGAAACAGCCCCCTGCTG
TCCATTCCTTATTCCATAGAAAAGCCTTGACTTGAGGTTAGATTTTTTTTATATTTTGTTTTGTGTTATT
TTTTTCTTTAACATCCCTAAAATTTTCCTTACATGTTTTACTAGCCAGATTTTTCCTCCTCTCCTGACTA
CTCCCAGTCATAGCTGTCCCTCTTCTCTTATGGAGATCCCTCGACCTGCAGCCCAAGCTTGGCGTAATCA
TGGTCATAGCTGTTTCCTGTGTGAAATTGTTATCCGCTCACAATTCCACACAACATACGAGCCGGAAGCA
TAAAGTGTAAAGCCTGGGGTGCCTAATGAGTGAGCTAACTCACATTAATTGCGTTGCGCTCACTGCCCGC
TTTCCAGTCGGGAAACCTGTCGTGCCAGCGGATCCGCATCTCAATTAGTCAGCAACCATAGTCCCGCCCC
TAACTCCGCCCATCCCGCCCCTAACTCCGCCCAGTTCCGCCCATTCTCCGCCCCATGGCTGACTAATTTT
TTTTATTTATGCAGAGGCCGAGGCCGCCTCGGCCTCTGAGCTATTCCAGAAGTAGTGAGGAGGCTTTTTT
GGAGGCCTAGGCTTTTGCAAAAAGCTAACTTGTTTATTGCAGCTTATAATGGTTACAAATAAAGCAATAG
CATCACAAATTTCACAAATAAAGCATTTTTTTCACTGCATTCTAGTTGTGGTTTGTCCAAACTCATCAAT
GTATCTTATCATGTCTGGATCCGCTGCATTAATGAATCGGCCAACGCGCGGGGAGAGGCGGTTTGCGTAT
TGGGCGCTCTTCCGCTTCCTCGCTCACTGACTCGCTGCGCTCGGTCGTTCGGCTGCGGCGAGCGGTATCA
GCTCACTCAAAGGCGGTAATACGGTTATCCACAGAATCAGGGGATAACGCAGGAAAGAACATGTGAGCAA
AAGGCCAGCAAAAGGCCAGGAACCGTAAAAAGGCCGCGTTGCTGGCGTTTTTCCATAGGCTCCGCCCCCC
TGACGAGCATCACAAAAATCGACGCTCAAGTCAGAGGTGGCGAAACCCGACAGGACTATAAAGATACCAG
GCGTTTCCCCCTGGAAGCTCCCTCGTGCGCTCTCCTGTTCCGACCCTGCCGCTTACCGGATACCTGTCCG
CCTTTCTCCCTTCGGGAAGCGTGGCGCTTTCTCATAGCTCACGCTGTAGGTATCTCAGTTCGGTGTAGGT
CGTTCGCTCCAAGCTGGGCTGTGTGCACGAACCCCCCGTTCAGCCCGACCGCTGCGCCTTATCCGGTAAC
TATCGTCTTGAGTCCAACCCGGTAAGACACGACTTATCGCCACTGGCAGCAGCCACTGGTAACAGGATTA
GCAGAGCGAGGTATGTAGGCGGTGCTACAGAGTTCTTGAAGTGGTGGCCTAACTACGGCTACACTAGAAG
AACAGTATTTGGTATCTGCGCTCTGCTGAAGCCAGTTACCTTCGGAAAAAGAGTTGGTAGCTCTTGATCC
GGCAAACAAACCACCGCTGGTAGCGGTGGTTTTTTTGTTTGCAAGCAGCAGATTACGCGCAGAAAAAAAG
GATCTCAAGAAGATCCTTTGATCTTTTCTACGGGGTCTGACGCTCAGTGGAACGAAAACTCACGTTAAGG
GATTTTGGTCATGAGATTATCAAAAAGGATCTTCACCTAGATCCTTTTAAATTAAAAATGAAGTTTTAAA
TCAATCTAAAGTATATATGAGTAAACTTGGTCTGACAGTTACCAATGCTTAATCAGTGAGGCACCTATCT
CAGCGATCTGTCTATTTCGTTCATCCATAGTTGCCTGACTCCCCGTCGTGTAGATAACTACGATACGGGA
GGGCTTACCATCTGGCCCCAGTGCTGCAATGATACCGCGAGACCCACGCTCACCGGCTCCAGATTTATCA
GCAATAAACCAGCCAGCCGGAAGGGCCGAGCGCAGAAGTGGTCCTGCAACTTTATCCGCCTCCATCCAGT
CTATTAATTGTTGCCGGGAAGCTAGAGTAAGTAGTTCGCCAGTTAATAGTTTGCGCAACGTTGTTGCCAT
TGCTACAGGCATCGTGGTGTCACGCTCGTCGTTTGGTATGGCTTCATTCAGCTCCGGTTCCCAACGATCA
AGGCGAGTTACATGATCCCCCATGTTGTGCAAAAAAGCGGTTAGCTCCTTCGGTCCTCCGATCGTTGTCA
GAAGTAAGTTGGCCGCAGTGTTATCACTCATGGTTATGGCAGCACTGCATAATTCTCTTACTGTCATGCC
ATCCGTAAGATGCTTTTCTGTGACTGGTGAGTACTCAACCAAGTCATTCTGAGAATAGTGTATGCGGCGA
CCGAGTTGCTCTTGCCCGGCGTCAATACGGGATAATACCGCGCCACATAGCAGAACTTTAAAAGTGCTCA
TCATTGGAAAACGTTCTTCGGGGCGAAAACTCTCAAGGATCTTACCGCTGTTGAGATCCAGTTCGATGTA
ACCCACTCGTGCACCCAACTGATCTTCAGCATCTTTTACTTTCACCAGCGTTTCTGGGTGAGCAAAAACA
GGAAGGCAAAATGCCGCAAAAAAGGGAATAAGGGCGACACGGAAATGTTGAATACTCATACTCTTCCTTT
TTCAATATTATTGAAGCATTTATCAGGGTTATTGTCTCATGAGCGGATACATATTTGAATGTATTTAGAA
AAATAAACAAATAGGGGTTCCGCGCACATTTCCCCGAAAAGTGCCACCTGGGTC
